>Addgene plasmid #35212 | im:7163548_R (OZ572) | depositor partial sequence | sequence record 42868 | im:7163548_R (OZ572) sequence 270 bps
TCTAGACCCGGGGAGCGCCCCTTCCAGTGTCGCATTTGCATGCGGAACTTTTCGACCCGTGCAGTTTTGC
GTCGTCATACCCGTACTCATACCGGTGAAAAACCGTTTCAGTGTCGGATCTGTATGCGAAATTTCTCCCA
GCGTTCTGACTTGACCCGTCATCTACGTACGCACACCAGCGAGAAGCCATTCCAATGCCGAATATGCATG
CGCAACTTCAGTTTGACCCATAACTTGCGTCGTCACCTAAAAACCCACCTGAGGGGATCC
