>Addgene plasmid #35212 | im:7163548_R (OZ572) | addgene partial sequence | sequence record 44568 | OK-61
AAAATCCAAGCTTTGGCGGCCGCTGACTACAAAGACGATGATGACAAATCTAGACCCGGGGAGCGCCCCT
TCCAGTGTCGCATTTGCATGCGGAACTTTTCGACCCGTGCAGTTTTGCGTCGTCATACCCGTACTCATAC
CGGTGAAAAACCGTTTCAGTGTCGGATCTGTATGCGAAATTTCTCCCAGCGTTCTGACTTGACCCGTCAT
CTACGTACGCACACCAGCGAGAAGCCATTCCAATGCCGAATATGCATGCGCAACTTCAGTTTGACCCATA
ACTTGCGTCGTCACCTAAAAACCCACCTGAGGGGATCCTCTGCACAGTAGTAACTAGAGACTAGAAAAAG
GCCGACAAGTCCCGCTCCGCTGAAGATCCTGGCGTAATAGCGAAGAGGCCCGCACCGATCGCCCTTCCCA
ACAGTTGCGCAGCCTGAATGGCGAATGGG
[124 nt withheld, positions 450-573]
C
[91 nt withheld, positions 575-665]
A
[49 nt withheld, positions 667-715]
CCTTTGACGTTGGAGTCCACGTTCTTT
[37 nt withheld, positions 743-779]
ACCCTATCTCGGTCTATTCTTTTGATTTATAAGGGATTT
