[The description below was written by a language model from this plasmid's Addgene catalogue record.]
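Description:
im:7163548_R (OZ572) is a low-copy, kanamycin-selected bacterial plasmid built on the 5.5 kb MG414 backbone and catalogued as a zebrafish targeting reagent. It carries a 270 bp insert encoding an engineered zinc finger array, placed between retained XbaI and BamHI sites so that it can be excised and moved into other vectors. The plasmid must be propagated in a strain supplying the lacIq allele of the lac repressor, which implies that expression from the backbone is under lac-type control. However, the record does not name the promoter, the origin of replication or any fusion partner for the array. No feature table is available.

The array was produced by the OPEN (oligomerized pool engineering) selection approach and recognises a 9 bp half-site within the zebrafish gene im:7163548. The plasmid contains only the zinc finger coding sequence, not any sequence from the target gene. It represents the "right" half of a designed zinc finger nuclease pair and must be combined with the complementary "left" array plasmid, im:7163548_L (OZ571). The construct has no nuclease domain, so the insert has to be subcloned into a ZFN expression vector to create a FokI fusion. The depositor notes that the choice among the suggested vectors depends on whether the spacer between half-sites is 5–6 bp or 7 bp, and that some of them carry FokI mutations enforcing heterodimerisation. The array gave 8.2-fold activation in a bacterial two-hybrid binding assay. It had not been tested as a nuclease for inducing mutations at the intended locus.
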