Addgene plasmid #35212: im:7163548_R (OZ572)
Depositing lab: Keith Joung. Depositing organization: Massachusetts General Hospital. Publication: Rapid "open-source" engineering of customized zinc-finger nucleases for highly efficient gene modification. Maeder ML, Thibodeau-Beganny S, Osiak A, Wright DA, Anthony RM, Eichtinger M, Jiang T, Foley JE, Winfrey RJ, Townsend JA, Unger-Wallace E, Sander JD, Muller-Lerch F, Fu F, Pearlberg J, Goebel C, Dassie JP, Pruett-Miller SM, Porteus MH, Sgroi DC, Iafrate AJ, Dobbs D, McCray PB, Cathomen T, Voytas DF, Joung JK. Mol Cell. 2008 Jul 25. 31(2):294-301. 10.1016/j.molcel.2008.06.016 PubMed 18657511.
Backbone
  Vector backbone: MG414
  Backbone size w/o insert (bp): 5493
  Vector type: Zebrafish Targeting
Growth in bacteria
  Bacterial resistance: Kanamycin, 50 μg/mL
  Growth temperature: 37°C
  Growth strain: XL1 Blue
  Growth instructions: Requires a bacterial strain such as XL1 Blue, that expresses the lacIq allele of lac repressor
  Copy number: Low Copy
Gene/Insert
  Gene/Insert name: Zinc finger array targeting im:7163548 (alt name: im:7163548)
  Species: D. rerio (zebrafish)
  Insert size (bp): 270
  Entrez Gene: im:7163548
  Cloning method: Restriction Enzyme; 5′ cloning site XbaI (not destroyed); 3′ cloning site BamHI (not destroyed)
  Sequencing primers: 5′ OK.61 GGGTAGTACGATGACGGAACCTGTC
Terms and licenses: Academic/Nonprofit Terms; Industry Terms: Not Available to Industry
Depositor comments: This plasmid encodes a zinc finger array targeting half of a target sequence in the zebrafish gene im:7163548. Please note that this plasmid does NOT contain the im:7163548 sequence. Users must order the complementary plasmid im:7163548_L (OZ571) [Addgene plasmid 35211] in order to create a zinc finger nuclease (ZFN) pair to introduce targeted mutations into this specific zebrafish gene. Users will also need to clone the zinc finger (ZF) insert of this plasmid into a zinc finger nuclease (ZFN) vector to express a FOKI fusion product. Examples of possible ZFN expression vectors that can be used are: pST1374 (Addgene plasmid 13426), pMLM290/292 (Addgene plasmids 21872 & 21873), pMLM800/802 (Addgene plasmids 27202 & 27203). The difference between pMLM800/802 and pMLM290/292 is the length of the “spacer” sequence in the full ZFN target site. If the spacer is 7 bp, scientists should use pMLM800/802. If the spacer is 5 or 6 bps, scientists should use pMLM290/292. pMLM290/292 is identical to pST1374 except that it harbors two mutations in the FokI nuclease domain (Q486E, I499L; aka the “-“ mutation see Miller et al., Nat. Biotech 2007, PMID 17603475) which confers heterodimeric behavior on these domains This zinc finger array was tested for binding activity to the sequence 5'-GATGCTGTC-3' in a bacterial two hybrid assay, and resulted in 8.2 fold activation. However, this array has not yet been tested for activity as a zinc finger nuclease (i.e. for its ability to induce mutations at the intended locus). Scientists using this zinc finger array in a publication should notify and acknowledge NIH grant number R01 GM088040 in the publication. Other Articles: "Oligomerized pool engineering (OPEN): an 'open-source' protocol for making customized zinc-finger arrays." Maeder ML et al. (Nat Protoc. 2009 Sept 17. 4(10):1471-1501. Pubmed ID: 19798082) "Targeted mutagenesis in zebrafish using customized zinc-finger nucleases." Foley JE et al. (Nat Protoc. 2009 Dec 3. 4(12):1855-1867. Pubmed ID: 20010934)
How to cite: im:7163548_R (OZ572) was a gift from Keith Joung (Addgene plasmid # 35212 ; http://n2t.net/addgene:35212 ; RRID:Addgene_35212)
